Addgene plasmid #239597: AAV-U6-sgPlxnb2-KO-1-EF1a-LibVec
Purpose: expresses guide#1 to knock-out mouse Plxnb2, via CRISPR-Cas9
Depositing lab: Andreas Moor. Depositing organization: ETH Zurich (Swiss Federal Institute of Technology). Publication: In vivo interaction screening reveals liver-derived constraints to metastasis. Borrelli C, Roberts M, Eletto D, Hussherr MD, Fazilaty H, Valenta T, Lafzi A, Kretz JA, Guido Vinzoni E, Karakatsani A, Adivarahan S, Mannhart A, Kimura S, Meijs A, Baccouche Mhamedi F, Acar IE, Handler K, Ficht X, Platt RJ, Piscuoglio S, Moor AE. Nature. 2024 Aug;632(8024):411-418. doi: 10.1038/s41586-024-07715-3. Epub 2024 Jul 24. PubMed 39048831.
Backbone
  Vector backbone: AAV-U6-sgRNA-EF1a-LibVec
  Backbone manufacturer: D Eletto
  Backbone size w/o insert (bp): 7453
  Total vector size (bp): 5593
  Vector type: Mammalian Expression, AAV
  Selectable markers: EGFP
Growth in bacteria
  Bacterial resistance: Ampicillin, 100 μg/mL
  Growth temperature: 37°C
  Growth strain: NEB Stable
  Copy number: High Copy
Gene/Insert
  Gene/Insert name: Plxnb2
  gRNA/shRNA sequence: sgPlxnb2-KO-1: gTTCTCACGGACTTTATCTAG
  Species: M. musculus (mouse)
  Entrez Gene: Plxnb2 (a.k.a. Debt, plexin-B2)
  Promoter: hU6
  Cloning method: Golden Gate
  Sequencing primers: 5′ hU6-f: 5' GAGGGCCTATTTCCCATGATT 3'
Terms and licenses: Academic/Nonprofit Terms; Industry Terms: Not Available to Industry
How to cite: AAV-U6-sgPlxnb2-KO-1-EF1a-LibVec was a gift from Andreas Moor (Addgene plasmid # 239597 ; http://n2t.net/addgene:239597 ; RRID:Addgene_239597)
