[The description below was written by a language model from this plasmid's Addgene catalogue record and pLannotate feature annotations shown in this document.]
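Description:
AAV-U6-sgPlxnb2-KO-1-EF1a-LibVec is an adeno-associated virus transfer plasmid for mammalian expression that delivers a single CRISPR guide RNA against mouse Plxnb2 (plexin-B2) together with a fluorescent marker. It is built on the AAV-U6-sgRNA-EF1a-LibVec backbone, with the guide introduced by Golden Gate cloning. In bacteria it is maintained as a high-copy plasmid through a ColE1/pUC-type origin and selected with ampicillin via the β-lactamase gene; an f1 phage origin is also present. It is grown in a recombination-deficient strain, a common choice for preserving ITR repeats.

The payload lies between AAV2 inverted terminal repeats, which allow the intervening DNA to be packaged into AAV particles. The annotation finds a full-length ITR on the right side and only short ITR fragments on the left, which may reflect the difficulty of sequencing or annotating these repeats. Within the cassette, a human U6 RNA polymerase III promoter drives the Plxnb2-targeting spacer fused to the Streptococcus pyogenes Cas9 guide scaffold. Downstream, after a short fragment annotated as SV40 small t antigen sequence, the EF-1α promoter drives EGFP, terminated by a bovine growth hormone polyadenylation signal. EGFP marks transduced cells and is listed as the selectable marker. No Cas9 coding sequence is annotated, so the nuclease must be supplied separately, for example by Cas9-expressing cells or animals.

The stated purpose is knockout of mouse Plxnb2 with guide number 1, and the associated publication concerns in vivo screening of liver-derived constraints on metastasis. The catalogue lists a total size smaller than the empty backbone, presumably because a stuffer is replaced on cloning, and the sequenced record is slightly shorter than the listed total.
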