Features (pLannotate 1.2.2; 17 found; start..end, strand, type, name):
     12..39      +  repeat_region  AAV2 ITR (fragment): inverted terminal repeat of adeno-associated virus serotype 2 inverted
     68..95      +  repeat_region  AAV2 ITR (fragment): inverted terminal repeat of adeno-associated virus serotype 2 inverted
    144..384     +  promoter       U6 promoter: RNA polymerase III promoter for human U6 snRNA
    414..489     +  misc_RNA       gRNA scaffold: guide RNA scaffold for the Streptococcus pyogenes CRISPR/Cas9 system
    506..572     +  CDS            small t antigen (fragment): SV40 (simian virus 40) small t antigen
    579..1757    +  promoter       EF-1α promoter: strong constitutive promoter for human elongation factor EF-1α
   1771..2490    +  CDS            EGFP: the original enhanced GFP (Yang et al., 1996) mammalian codon-optimized
   2558..2576    -  promoter       SP6 promoter: promoter for bacteriophage SP6 RNA polymerase
   2602..2826    +  polyA_signal   bGH poly(A) signal: bovine growth hormone polyadenylation signal
   2845..2985    +  repeat_region  AAV2 ITR: inverted terminal repeat of adeno-associated virus serotype 2 inverted
   2990..3041    -  misc_feature   bom (fragment): basis of mobility region from pBR322
   3060..3515    +  rep_origin     f1 ori (sequence partly withheld): f1 bacteriophage origin of replication; arrow indicates direction of (+) strand synthesis
   3516..3565    -  misc_feature   bom (fragment): basis of mobility region from pBR322
   3667..3701    -  CDS            rop (fragment): Rop protein, which maintains plasmids at low copy number; rop
   3797..3901    +  promoter       AmpR promoter: bla
   3902..4762    +  CDS            AmpR: β-lactamase; bla; confers resistance to ampicillin, carbenicillin, and related antibiotics
   4933..5521    +  rep_origin     ori: high-copy-number ColE1/pMB1/pBR322/pUC origin of replication
>Addgene plasmid #239597 | AAV-U6-sgPlxnb2-KO-1-EF1a-LibVec | addgene full sequence | sequence record 478288 | Addgene NGS Result
CCTGCAGGCAGCTGCGCGCTCGCTCGCTCACTGAGGCCGCCCGGGCGTCGGGCGACCTTTGGTCGCCCGG
CCTCAGTGAGCGAGCGAGCGCGCAGAGAGGGAGTGGCCAACTCCATCACTAGGGGTTCCTGCGGCCCCCG
TTAGAGGGCCTATTTCCCATGATTCCTTCATATTTGCATATACGATACAAGGCTGTTAGAGAGATAATTA
GAATTAATTTGACTGTAAACACAAAGATATTAGTACAAAATACGTGACGTAGAAAGTAATAATTTCTTGG
GTAGTTTGCAGTTTTAAAATTATGTTTTAAAATGGACTATCATATGCTTACCGTAACTTGAAAGTATTTC
GATTTCTTGGCTTTATATATCTTGTGGAAAGGACGAAACACCGTTCTCACGGACTTTATCTAGGTTTTAG
AGCTAGAAATAGCAAGTTAAAATAAGGCTAGTCCGTTATCAACTTGAAAAAGTGGCACCGAGTCGGTGCT
TTTTTTAATGCAAAGATGGATAAAGTTTTAAACAGAGAGGAATCTTTGCAGCTAATGGACCTTCTAGGTC
TTGAAAGGAGTGGGAATTGGCTCCGGTGCCCGTCAGTGGGCAGAGCGCACATCGCCCACAGTCCCCGAGA
AGTTGGGGGGAGGGGTCGGCAATTGAACCGGTGCCTAGAGAAGGTGGCGCGGGGTAAACTGGGAAAGTGA
TGTCGTGTACTGGCTCCGCCTTTTTCCCGAGGGTGGGGGAGAACCGTATATAAGTGCAGTAGTCGCCGTG
AACGTTCTTTTTCGCAACGGGTTTGCCGCCAGAACACAGGTAAGTGCCGTGTGTGGTTCCCGCGGGCCTG
GCCTCTTTACGGGTTATGGCCCTTGCGTGCCTTGAATTACTTCCACCTGGCTGCAGTACGTGATTCTTGA
TCCCGAGCTTCGGGTTGGAAGTGGGTGGGAGAGTTCGAGGCCTTGCGCTTAAGGAGCCCCTTCGCCTCGT
GCTTGAGTTGAGGCCTGGCCTGGGCGCTGGGGCCGCCGCGTGCGAATCTGGTGGCACCTTCGCGCCTGTC
TCGCTGCTTTCGATAAGTCTCTAGCCATTTAAAATTTTTGATGACCTGCTGCGACGCTTTTTTTCTGGCA
AGATAGTCTTGTAAATGCGGGCCAAGATCTGCACACTGGTATTTCGGTTTTTGGGGCCGCGGGCGGCGAC
GGGGCCCGTGCGTCCCAGCGCACATGTTCGGCGAGGCGGGGCCTGCGAGCGCGGCCACCGAGAATCGGAC
GGGGGTAGTCTCAAGCTGGCCGGCCTGCTCTGGTGCCTGGCCTCGCGCCGCCGTGTATCGCCCCGCCCTG
GGCGGCAAGGCTGGCCCGGTCGGCACCAGTTGCGTGAGCGGAAAGATGGCCGCTTCCCGGCCCTGCTGCA
GGGAGCTCAAAATGGAGGACGCGGCGCTCGGGAGAGCGGGCGGGTGAGTCACCCACACAAAGGAAAAGGG
CCTTTCCGTCCTCAGCCGTCGCTTCATGTGACTCCACGGAGTACCGGGCGCCGTCCAGGCACCTCGATTA
GTTCTCGAGCTTTTGGAGTACGTCGTCTTTAGGTTGGGGGGAGGGGTTTTATGCGATGGAGTTTCCCCAC
ACTGAGTGGGTGGAGACTGAAGTTAGGCCAGCTTGGCACTTGATGTAATTCTCCTTGGAATTTGCCCTTT
TTGAGTTTGGATCTTGGTTCATTCTCAAGCCTCAGACAGTGGTTCAAAGTTTTTTTCTTCCATTTCAGGT
GTCGTGAGCGGCCGCTCGAGATGGTGAGCAAGGGCGAGGAGCTGTTCACCGGGGTGGTGCCCATCCTGGT
CGAGCTGGACGGCGACGTAAACGGCCACAAGTTCAGCGTGTCCGGCGAGGGCGAGGGCGATGCCACCTAC
GGCAAGCTGACCCTGAAGTTCATCTGCACCACCGGCAAGCTGCCCGTGCCCTGGCCCACCCTCGTGACCA
CCCTGACCTACGGCGTGCAGTGCTTCAGCCGCTACCCCGACCACATGAAGCAGCACGACTTCTTCAAGTC
CGCCATGCCCGAAGGCTACGTCCAGGAGCGCACCATCTTCTTCAAGGACGACGGCAACTACAAGACCCGC
GCCGAGGTGAAGTTCGAGGGCGACACCCTGGTGAACCGCATCGAGCTGAAGGGCATCGACTTCAAGGAGG
ACGGCAACATCCTGGGGCACAAGCTGGAGTACAACTACAACAGCCACAACGTCTATATCATGGCCGACAA
GCAGAAGAACGGCATCAAGGTGAACTTCAAGATCCGCCACAACATCGAGGACGGCAGCGTGCAGCTCGCC
GACCACTACCAGCAGAACACCCCCATCGGCGACGGCCCCGTGCTGCTGCCCGACAACCACTACCTGAGCA
CCCAGTCCGCCCTGAGCAAAGACCCCAACGAGAAGCGCGATCACATGGTCCTGCTGGAGTTCGTGACCGC
CGCCGGGATCACTCTCGGCATGGACGAGCTGTACAAGTAAGAGCGCACCCGTCCGAGCTAAGGCGCGCCA
TACATGCATGGTGTACAAGTAATCTAGAGGGCCCTATTCTATAGTGTCACCTAAATGCTAGAGCTCGCTG
ATCAGCCTCGACTGTGCCTTCTAGTTGCCAGCCATCTGTTGTTTGCCCCTCCCCCGTGCCTTCCTTGACC
CTGGAAGGTGCCACTCCCACTGTCCTTTCCTAATAAAATGAGGAAATTGCATCGCATTGTCTGAGTAGGT
GTCATTCTATTCTGGGGGGTGGGGTGGGGCAGGACAGCAAGGGGGAGGATTGGGAAGACAATAGCAGGCA
TGCTGGGGATGCGGTGGGCTCTATGGCTTCTGAGGCGGGGCCGCAGGAACCCCTAGTGATGGAGTTGGCC
ACTCCCTCTCTGCGCGCTCGCTCGCTCACTGAGGCCGGGCGACCAAAGGTCGCCCGACGCCCGGGCTTTG
CCCGGGCGGCCTCAGTGAGCGAGCGAGCGCGCAGCTGCCTGCAGGGGCGCCTGATGCGGTATTTTCTCCT
TACGCATCTGTGCGGTATTTCACACCGCATA
[95 nt withheld, positions 3042-3136]
T
[46 nt withheld, positions 3138-3183]
C
[141 nt withheld, positions 3185-3325]
CCTTTGACGTTGGAGTCCACGTTCTTT
[37 nt withheld, positions 3353-3389]
ACTCTATCTCGGGCTATTCTTTTGATTTATAAGGGATTTTGCCGATTTCGGTCTATTGGTTAAAAAATGA
GCTGATTTAACAAAAATTTAACGCGAATTTTAACAAAATATTAACGTTTACAATTTTATGGTGCACTCTC
AGTACAATCTGCTCTGATGCCGCATAGTTAAGCCAGCCCCGACACCCGCCAACACCCGCTGACGCGCCCT
GACGGGCTTGTCTGCTCCCGGCATCCGCTTACAGACAAGCTGTGACCTTCTCCGGGAGCTGCATGTGTCA
GAGGTTTTCACCGTCATCACCGAAACGCGCGATACGAAAGGGCCTCGTGATACGCCTATTTTTATAGGTT
AATGTCATGATAATAATGGTTTCTTAGACGTCAGGTGGCACTTTTCGGGGAAATGTGCGCGGAACCCCTA
TTTGTTTATTTTTCTAAATACATTCAAATATGTATCCGCTCATGAGACAATAACCCTGATAAATGCTTCA
ATAATATTGAAAAAGGAAGAGTATGAGTATTCAACATTTCCGTGTCGCCCTTATTCCCTTTTTTGCGGCA
TTTTGCCTTCCTGTTTTTGCTCACCCAGAAACGCTGGTGAAAGTAAAAGATGCTGAAGATCAGTTGGGTG
CACGAGTGGGTTACATCGAACTGGATCTCAACAGCGGTAAGATCCTTGAGAGTTTTCGCCCCGAAGAACG
TTTTCCAATGATGAGCACTTTTAAAGTTCTGCTATGTGGCGCGGTATTATCCCGTATTGACGCCGGGCAA
GAGCAACTCGGTCGCCGCATACACTATTCTCAGAATGACTTGGTTGAGTACTCACCAGTCACAGAAAAGC
ATCTTACGGATGGCATGACAGTAAGAGAATTATGCAGTGCTGCCATAACCATGAGTGATAACACTGCGGC
CAACTTACTTCTGACAACGATCGGAGGACCGAAGGAGCTAACCGCTTTTTTGCACAACATGGGGGATCAT
GTAACTCGCCTTGATCGTTGGGAACCGGAGCTGAATGAAGCCATACCAAACGACGAGCGTGACACCACGA
TGCCTGTAGCAATGGCAACAACGTTGCGCAAACTATTAACTGGCGAACTACTTACTCTAGCTTCCCGGCA
ACAATTAATAGACTGGATGGAGGCGGATAAAGTTGCAGGACCACTTCTGCGCTCGGCCCTTCCGGCTGGC
TGGTTTATTGCTGATAAATCTGGAGCCGGTGAGCGTGGGTCTCGCGGTATCATTGCAGCACTGGGGCCAG
ATGGTAAGCCCTCCCGTATCGTAGTTATCTACACGACGGGGAGTCAGGCAACTATGGATGAACGAAATAG
ACAGATCGCTGAGATAGGTGCCTCACTGATTAAGCATTGGTAACTGTCAGACCAAGTTTACTCATATATA
CTTTAGATTGATTTAAAACTTCATTTTTAATTTAAAAGGATCTAGGTGAAGATCCTTTTTGATAATCTCA
TGACCAAAATCCCTTAACGTGAGTTTTCGTTCCACTGAGCGTCAGACCCCGTAGAAAAGATCAAAGGATC
TTCTTGAGATCCTTTTTTTCTGCGCGTAATCTGCTGCTTGCAAACAAAAAAACCACCGCTACCAGCGGTG
GTTTGTTTGCCGGATCAAGAGCTACCAACTCTTTTTCCGAAGGTAACTGGCTTCAGCAGAGCGCAGATAC
CAAATACTGTTCTTCTAGTGTAGCCGTAGTTAGGCCACCACTTCAAGAACTCTGTAGCACCGCCTACATA
CCTCGCTCTGCTAATCCTGTTACCAGTGGCTGCTGCCAGTGGCGATAAGTCGTGTCTTACCGGGTTGGAC
TCAAGACGATAGTTACCGGATAAGGCGCAGCGGTCGGGCTGAACGGGGGGTTCGTGCACACAGCCCAGCT
TGGAGCGAACGACCTACACCGAACTGAGATACCTACAGCGTGAGCTATGAGAAAGCGCCACGCTTCCCGA
AGGGAGAAAGGCGGACAGGTATCCGGTAAGCGGCAGGGTCGGAACAGGAGAGCGCACGAGGGAGCTTCCA
GGGGGAAACGCCTGGTATCTTTATAGTCCTGTCGGGTTTCGCCACCTCTGACTTGAGCGTCGATTTTTGT
GATGCTCGTCAGGGGGGCGGAGCCTATGGAAAAACGCCAGCAACGCGGCCTTTTTACGGTTCCTGGCCTT
TTGCTGGCCTTTTGCTCACATGT
